>Addgene plasmid #222927 | pPB-cT3G-cERP2-DLX5 | addgene full sequence | sequence record 439807 | Addgene NGS Result
TCACCTCGAGTTTACTCCCTATCAGTGATAGAGAACGTATGAAGAGTTTACTCCCTATCAGTGATAGAGA
ACGTATGCAGACTTTACTCCCTATCAGTGATAGAGAACGTATAAGGAGTTTACTCCCTATCAGTGATAGA
GAACGTATGACCAGTTTACTCCCTATCAGTGATAGAGAACGTATCTACAGTTTACTCCCTATCAGTGATA
GAGAACGTATATCCAGTTTACTCCCTATCAGTGATAGAGAACGTATAAGCTTGCCTATATAAGCAGAGCT
CGTTTAGTGAACCGTCAGATCGCCTGGAGACGCCATCCACGCTGTTTTGACCTCCATAGAAGACACCGGG
ACCGATCCAGCCTACCACAAGTTTGTACAAAAAAGCAGGCTTAGCCACCATGACAGGAGTGTTTGACAGA
AGGGTCCCCAGCATCCGATCCGGCGACTTCCAAGCTCCGTTCCAGACGTCCGCAGCTATGCACCATCCGT
CTCAGGAATCGCCAACTTTGCCCGAGTCTTCAGCTACCGATTCTGACTACTACAGCCCTACGGGGGGAGC
CCCGCACGGCTACTGCTCTCCTACCTCGGCTTCCTATGGCAAAGCTCTCAACCCCTACCAGTATCAGTAT
CACGGCGTGAACGGCTCCGCCGGGAGCTACCCAGCCAAAGCTTATGCCGACTATAGCTACGCTAGCTCCT
ACCACCAGTACGGCGGCGCCTACAACCGCGTCCCAAGCGCCACCAACCAGCCAGAGAAAGAAGTGACCGA
GCCCGAGGTGAGAATGGTGAATGGCAAACCAAAGAAAGTTCGTAAACCCAGGACTATTTATTCCAGCTTT
CAGCTGGCCGCATTACAGAGAAGGTTTCAGAAGACTCAGTACCTCGCCTTGCCGGAACGCGCCGAGCTGG
CCGCCTCGCTGGGATTGACACAAACACAGGTGAAAATCTGGTTTCAGAACAAAAGATCCAAGATCAAGAA
GATCATGAAAAACGGGGAGATGCCCCCGGAGCACAGTCCCAGCTCCAGCGACCCAATGGCGTGTAACTCG
CCGCAGTCTCCAGCGGTGTGGGAGCCCCAGGGCTCGTCCCGCTCGCTCAGCCACCACCCTCATGCCCACC
CTCCGACCTCCAACCAGTCCCCAGCGTCCAGCTACCTGGAGAACTCTGCATCCTGGTACACAAGTGCAGC
CAGCTCAATCAATTCCCACCTGCCGCCGCCGGGCTCCTTACAGCACCCGCTGGCGCTGGCCTCCGGGACA
CTCTATTAGTACCCAGCTTTCTTGTACAAAGTGGTATACCCATACGATGTTCCAGATTACGCTTAGTAAT
GAGAAATACTCAGAAGATGTCACTCACCATAGTCCGCAGTGAAAGATAAATGATCGTTTCATCGTTAACG
TCCAGGTTTTAGAGCTAGAAATAGCAAGTAGGCCACTGAGCAAGAACTATGAATGAGATCTTTAGACATA
TTGCGGCCGCTTTCTCCGCGATCCAGACATGATAAGATACATTGATGAGTTTGGACAAACCAAAACTAGA
ATGCAGTGAAAAAAATGCCTTATTTGTGAAATTTGTGATGCTATTGCCTTATTTGTAACCATTATAAGCT
GCAATAAACAAGTTATCTATAACAAGAAAATATATATATAATAAGTTATCACGTAAGTAGAACATGAAAT
AACAATATAATTATCGTATGAGTTAAATCTTAAAAGTCACGTAAAAGATAATCATGCGTCATTTTGACTC
ACGCGGTCGTTATAGTTCAAAATCAGTGACACTTACCGCATTGACAAGCACGCCTCACGGGAGCTCCAAG
CGGCGACTGAGATGTCCTAAATGCACAGCGACGGATTCGCGCTATTTAGAAAGAGAGAGCAATATTTCAA
GAATGCATGCGTCAATTTTACGCAGACTATCTTTCTAGGGTTAAGAATTCACTGGCCGTCGTTTTACAAC
GTCGTGACTGGGAAAACCCTGGCGTTACCCAACTTAATCGCCTTGCAGCACATCCCCCTTTCGCCAGCTG
GCGTAATAGCGAAGAGGCCCGCACCGATCGCCCTTCCCAACAGTTGCGCAGCCTGAATGGCGAATGGCGC
CTGATGCGGTATTTTCTCCTTACGCATCTGTGCGGTATTTCACACCGCATATGGTGCACTCTCAGTACAA
TCTGCTCTGATGCCGCATAGTTAAGCCAGCCCCGACACCCGCCAACACCCGCTGACGCGCCCTGACGGGC
TTGTCTGCTCCCGGCATCCGCTTACAGACAAGCTGTGACCATGTCTCCGGGAGCTGCATGTGTCAGAGGT
TTTCACCGTCATCACCGAAACACGCGAGTTCGAAAGGGCCTCGTGATACGCCTATTTTTATAGGTTAATG
TCATGATAATAATGGTTTCTTAGACGTCAGGTGGCACTTTTCGGGGAAATGTGCGCGGAACCCCTATTTG
TTTATTTTTCTAAATACATTCAAATATGTATCCGCTCATGAGACAATAACCCTGATAAATGCTTCAATAA
TATTGAAAAAGGAAGAGTATGAGTATTCAACATTTCCGTGTCGCCCTTATTCCCTTTTTTGCGGCATTTT
GCCTTCCTGTTTTTGCTCACCCAGAAACGCTGGTGAAAGTAAAAGATGCTGAAGATCAGTTGGGTGCACG
AGTGGGTTACATCGAACTGGATCTCAACAGCGGTAAGATCCTTGAGAGTTTTCGCCCCGAAGAACGTTTT
CCAATGATGAGCACTTTTAAAGTTCTGCTATGTGGCGCGGTATTATCCCGTATTGACGCCGGGCAAGAGC
AACTCGGTCGCCGCATACACTATTCTCAGAATGACTTGGTTGAGTACTCACCAGTCACAGAAAAGCATCT
TACGGATGGCATGACAGTAAGAGAATTATGCAGTGCTGCCATAACCATGAGTGATAACACTGCGGCCAAC
TTACTTCTGACAACGATCGGAGGACCGAAGGAGCTAACCGCTTTTTTGCACAACATGGGGGATCATGTAA
CTCGCCTTGATCGTTGGGAACCGGAGCTGAATGAAGCCATACCAAACGACGAGCGTGACACCACGATGCC
TGTAGCAATGGCAACAACGTTGCGCAAACTATTAACTGGCGAACTACTTACTCTAGCTTCCCGGCAACAA
TTAATAGACTGGATGGAGGCGGATAAAGTTGCAGGACCACTTCTGCGCTCGGCCCTTCCGGCTGGCTGGT
TTATTGCTGATAAATCTGGAGCCGGTGAGCGTGGTTCACGCGGTATCATTGCAGCACTGGGGCCAGATGG
TAAGCCCTCCCGTATCGTAGTTATCTACACGACGGGGAGTCAGGCAACTATGGATGAACGAAATAGACAG
ATCGCTGAGATAGGTGCCTCACTGATTAAGCATTGGTAACTGTCAGACCAAGTTTACTCATATATACTTT
AGATTGATTTAAAACTTCATTTTTAATTTAAAAGGATCTAGGTGAAGATCCTTTTTGATAATCTCATGAC
CAAAATCCCTTAACGTGAGTTTTCGTTCCACTGAGCGTCAGACCCCGTAGAAAAGATCAAAGGATCTTCT
TGAGATCCTTTTTTTCTGCGCGTAATCTGCTGCTTGCAAACAAAAAAACCACCGCTACCAGCGGTGGTTT
GTTTGCCGGATCAAGAGCTACCAACTCTTTTTCCGAAGGTAACTGGCTTCAGCAGAGCGCAGATACCAAA
TACTGTTCTTCTAGTGTAGCCGTAGTTAGGCCACCACTTCAAGAACTCTGTAGCACCGCCTACATACCTC
GCTCTGCTAATCCTGTTACCAGTGGCTGCTGCCAGTGGCGATAAGTCGTGTCTTACCGGGTTGGACTCAA
GACGATAGTTACCGGATAAGGCGCAGCGGTCGGGCTGAACGGGGGGTTCGTGCACACAGCCCAGCTTGGA
GCGAACGACCTACACCGAACTGAGATACCTACAGCGTGAGCTATGAGAAAGCGCCACGCTTCCCGAAGGG
AGAAAGGCGGACAGGTATCCGGTAAGCGGCAGGGTCGGAACAGGAGAGCGCACGAGGGAGCTTCCAGGGG
GAAACGCCTGGTATCTTTATAGTCCTGTCGGGTTTCGCCACCTCTGACTTGAGCGTCGATTTTTGTGATG
CTCGTCAGGGGGGCGGAGCCTATGGAAAAACGCCAGCAACGCGGCCTTTTTACGGTTCCTGGCCTTTTGC
TGGCCTTTTGCTCACATGTTCTTTCCTGCGTTATCCCCTGATTCTGTGGATAACCGTATTACCGCCTTTG
AGTGAGCTGATACCGCTCGCCGCAGCCGAACGACCGAGCGCAGCGAGTCAGTGAGCGAGGAAGCGGATGA
GCGCCCAATACGCAAACCGCCTCTCACCGCGCGTTGGCCGATTCATTAATGCAGCTGGCACGACAGGTTT
CCCGACTGGAAAGCGGGCAGTGAGCGCAACGCAAACCGCCTCTCCCCGCGCGTTGGCCGATTCATTAATG
CAGCTGGCACGACAGGTTTCCCGACTGGAAAGCGGGCAGTGAGCGCAACGCAATTAATGTGAGTTAGCTC
ACTCATTAGGCACCCCAGGCTTTACACTTTATGCTTCCGGCTCGTATGTTGTGTGGAATTGTGAGCGGAT
AACAATTTCACACAGGAAACAGCTATGACCATGATTACGCCAAGGTCGACTTAACCCTAGAAAGATAATC
ATATTGTGACGTACGTTAAAGATAATCATGCGTAAAATTGACGCATGTGTTTTATCGGTCTGTATATCGA
GGTTTATTTATTAATTTGAATAGATATTAAGTTTTATTATATTTACACTTACATACTAATAATAAATTCA
ACAAACAATTTATTTATGTTTATTTATTTATTAAAAAAAAACAAAAACTCAAAATTTCTTCTATAAAGTA
ACAAAACTTTTAGCAGTGAAAAAAATGCTTTATTTGTGAAATTTGTGATGCTATTGCTTTATTTGTAACC
ATTATAAGCTGCAATAAACAAGTTAACAACAACAATTGCATTCATTTTATGTTTCAGGTTCAGGGGGAGG
TGTGGGAGGTTTTTTAAAGCAAGTAAAACCTCTACAAATGTGGTATGGCTGATTATGATCCTCTGGAGAT
TCATGCGCCAGGTTTTCTGGTCATGCACCACGTTCGTGGGCCCTCAGGAACCTCCACGTCAGCGGTAACT
GTGAAGCCCAGTCGCTCGTAAAAAGGAAGATTCCGGGGAGCACTGGTTTCGAGGAACGCCGGCACGCCAG
CCCGTTCCGCGGCCTCAACACCAGGAAGAACGACAGCGCTTCCCAAACCTTTACCTTGGTGATCTGGGCT
GACACCGACAGTGGCAAGAAACCACGCAGGCTCCTTTGGTCTATGAGGAGCCAGCAAGCCCTCCATTTGC
TGTTGTGCCGCCAACCTACTCCCTGACAGCTCGGCCATCCGCGGACCTATTTCCGCGAACACTGCGCCGG
CTTCGACGCTTTCCGGAGTAGTCCAGACCGCAACTGCGGCACCATCGTCCGCAACCCAAACTTTACCAAT
GTCCAGACCCACGCGCGTAAGAAACAGCTCTTGCAACTCAGTTACCCTCTCTATGTGTCTGTCCGGATCT
ACGGTATGGCGGGTCGCTGGATAATCTGCAAATGCTGCGGCAAGTGTTCGGACAGCCCGTGGTACATCGT
CACGGGTAGCGAGCCTAACAGTGGGCTTATATTCCGTCATGGGGCCGGGGTTCTCCTCCACGTCGCCGGC
CTGCTTCAGCAGGCTGAAGTTGGTGGCGCCGCTGCCCCCGGGGAGCATGTCAAGGTCAAAATCGTCAAGA
GCGTCAGCAGGCAGCATATCAAGGTCAAAGTCGTCAAGGGCATCGGCTGGGAGCATGTCTAAGTCAAAAT
CGTCAAGGGCGTCGGTCGGCCCGCCGCTTTCGCACTTTAGCTGTTTCTCCAGGCCACATATGATTAGTTC
CAGGCCGAAAAGGAAGGCAGGTTCGGCTCCCTGCCGGTCGAACAGCTCAATTGCTTGTTTCAGAAGTGGG
GGCATAGAATCGGTGGTAGGTGTCTCTCTTTCCTCTTTTGCTACTTGATGCTCCTGTTCCTCCAATACGC
AGCCCAGTGTAAAGTGGCCCACGGCGGACAGAGCGTACAGTGCGTTCTCCAGGGAGAAGCCTTGCTGACA
CAGGAACGCGAGCTGATTTTCCAGGGTTTCGTACTGTTTCTCTGTTGGGCGGGTGCCGAGATGCACTTTA
GCCCCGTCACGATGTGAGAGGAGAGCACAGCGGTATGACTTGGCGTTGTTCCGCAGAAAGTCTTGCCATG
ACTCGCCTTCCAGGGGGCAGGAGTGGGTATGATGCCTGTCCAGCATCTCGATTGGCAGGGCATCGAGCAG
GGCCCGCTTGTTCTTCACGTGCCAGTACAGGGTAGGCTGCTCAACTCCCAGCTTTTGAGCGAGTTTCCTT
GTCGTCAGGCCTTCGATACCGACTCCATTGAGTAATTCCAGAGCAGAGTTTATGACTTTGCTCTTGTCCA
GTCTAGACATCTTATCGTCATCGTCTTTGTAATCCATGGTGGCGGATCCCGCGTCACGACACCTGTGTTC
TGGCGGCAAACCCGTTGCGAAAAAGAACGTTCACGGCGACTACTGCACTTATATACGGTTCTCCCCCACC
CTCGGGAAAAAGGCGGAGCCAGTACACGACATCACTTTCCCAGTTTACCCCGCGCCACCTTCTCTAGGCA
CCGGTTCAATTGCCGACCCCTCCCCCCAACTTCTCGGGCACTGTGGGCCATGTGCGCTCTGCCCCATGGT
AATAGCCATGACTAATACGTAGATGTACTGCCAAGTAGGAAAGTGCCATAAGGTCATGTACTGGGCATAA
TGCCAGGCGGGCCATTTACCGTCATTGACGTCAATAGGGGGCGTACTTGGCATATGATACACTTGATGTA
CTGCCAAGTGGGCAGTTTACCGTAAATACTCCACCCATTGACGTCAATGGAAAGTGCCTATTGGCGTTAC
TATGGGAACATACGTCATTATTGACGTCAATGGGCGGGGGTCGTTGGGCGGTCAGCCAGGCGGGCCATTT
ACCGTAAGTTATGTAACGCGGAACTCCATATATGGGCTATGAACTAATGACCCCGTAATTGATTACTATT
AATAACTAGTCAATAATCAATGTCATAAGCTCTAATCGCATAATCGAGCTAAGAGCGATTAATATGCTTA
GCTAGCTTAGCTAAGCTAGATTTCTCTATTCTCCCACAATATATAGCAGCTATTAGCTTAGCAGTCCGAA
TACGATCGTCCACGATCCATAAGCGTAACACATTTGAGTAGCGACTGACGGGCACCGGAGCCACTCGAGT
GGAATTA
Features (pLannotate 1.2.2; 27 found; start..end, strand, type, name):
      8..256     +  promoter       TRE3GV promoter (fragment): 3rd-generation Tet-responsive promoter that can be activated by binding of Tet-On® 3G, optimized for retroviral and lentiviral vectors
    263..304     +  promoter       tight TRE promoter (fragment): Tet-responsive promoter PTight, consisting of seven tet operator sequences followed by the minimal CMV promoter
    367..391     +  protein_bind   attB1: mutant version of attB; recombination site for the Gateway® BP reaction BP Clonase™
    400..1266    +  CDS            DLX5: DLX5_HUMAN - Experimental evidence at protein level: Swiss-Prot protein existence level 1. Transcriptional factor involved in bone development. Acts as an immediate early BMP-responsive transcriptional activator essential for osteoblast differentiation. Stimulates ALPL promoter activity in a RUNX2-independent manner during osteoblast differentiation. Stimulates SP7 promoter activity during osteoblast differentiation. Promotes cell proliferation by up-regulating MYC promoter activity. Involved as a positive regulator of both chondrogenesis and chondrocyte hypertrophy in the endochondral skeleto
   1271..1295    -  protein_bind   attB2: mutant version of attB; recombination site for the Gateway® BP reaction BP Clonase™
   1297..1325    +  CDS            3xHA (fragment): three tandem HA epitope tags
   1363..1385    +  promoter       SNR52 promoter (fragment): promoter for the S. cerevisiae small nucleolar RNA gene SNR52
   1406..1429    +  misc_RNA       gRNA scaffold (fragment): guide RNA scaffold for the Streptococcus pyogenes CRISPR/Cas9 system
   1490..1624    -  polyA_signal   SV40 poly(A) signal: SV40 polyadenylation signal
   1937..2094    +  CDS            lacZα (fragment): LacZα fragment of β-galactosidase; lacZ fragment
   2100..2199    -  misc_feature   bom (fragment): basis of mobility region from pBR322
   2303..2338    -  CDS            rop (fragment): Rop protein, which maintains plasmids at low copy number; rop
   2434..2538    +  promoter       AmpR promoter: bla
   2539..3399    +  CDS            AmpR: β-lactamase; bla; confers resistance to ampicillin, carbenicillin, and related antibiotics
   3570..4158    +  rep_origin     ori: high-copy-number ColE1/pMB1/pBR322/pUC origin of replication
   4341..4433    +  CDS            lacI (fragment): lac repressor; lacI; The lac repressor binds to the lac operator to inhibit transcription in E. coli. This inhibition can be relieved by adding lactose or isopropyl-β-D-thiogalactopyranoside (IPTG).
   4439..4522    +  CDS            lacI (fragment): lac repressor; lacI; The lac repressor binds to the lac operator to inhibit transcription in E. coli. This inhibition can be relieved by adding lactose or isopropyl-β-D-thiogalactopyranoside (IPTG).
   4535..4556    +  protein_bind   CAP binding site: CAP binding activates transcription in the presence of cAMP. E. coli catabolite activator protein
   4571..4601    +  promoter       lac promoter: promoter for the E. coli lac operon
   4609..4625    +  protein_bind   lac operator: The lac repressor binds to the lac operator to inhibit transcription in E. coli. This inhibition can be relieved by adding lactose or isopropyl-β-D-thiogalactopyranoside (IPTG). lac repressor encoded by lacI
   4913..4994    -  polyA_signal   SV40 poly(A) signal: SV40 polyadenylation signal
   5017..5100    -  CDS            large T antigen (fragment): large T antigen from SV40 (simian virus 40)
   5114..5710    -  CDS            pac: PUAC_STRAD - Protein predicted: Swiss-Prot protein existence level 4. Detoxification of puromycin. From Streptomyces alboniger.
   5783..5893    -  CDS            VP48: 3 tandem repeats of the minimal activation domain of herpes simplex virus VP16 (Cheng et al., 2013)
   5823..6520    -  CDS            rtTA3 (fragment): reverse tetracycline transactivator 3 activates expression from Tet-responsive promoters in the presence of doxycycline
   6573..6784    -  promoter       EF-1α core promoter: core promoter for human elongation factor EF-1α
   6785..7164    -  enhancer       CMV enhancer: human cytomegalovirus immediate early enhancer
