[The description below was written by a language model from this plasmid's Addgene catalogue record and pLannotate feature annotations shown in this document.]
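Description:
pPB-cT3G-cERP2-DLX5 is a mammalian expression plasmid built on the pPB-cT3G-cERP2 backbone and described as a PiggyBac transposon vector for doxycycline-inducible expression of human DLX5, a homeodomain transcription factor. In such a design the cargo is integrated into the host genome when PiggyBac transposase is supplied. The automated feature table does not annotate the transposon terminal repeats, so their positions cannot be confirmed from the record. In bacteria the plasmid is maintained at high copy through a ColE1/pUC-type origin and selected with ampicillin via the β-lactamase gene. Various short lacZα, lacI, rop and bom fragments appear to be cloning-vector remnants.

The construct is an all-in-one Tet-On system with two divergent cassettes. In the first, a third-generation Tet-responsive promoter (TRE3G-type tet operators with a minimal promoter) drives the DLX5 coding sequence, which is flanked by attB1 and attB2 sites left by Gateway cloning and followed by an SV40 polyadenylation signal. Small hits to an HA tag, SNR52 promoter and gRNA scaffold downstream of attB2 are only fragments. The record does not indicate that they are functional. In the second cassette, on the opposite strand, a CMV enhancer fused to the EF-1α core promoter constitutively expresses a reverse tetracycline transactivator (annotated as an rtTA3 fragment with VP16-derived activation repeats), followed by the puromycin N-acetyltransferase gene and a second SV40 poly(A) signal. The linkage between the two reading frames is not annotated. Puromycin therefore selects stably integrated cells, and adding doxycycline allows the transactivator to switch on DLX5. The associated work used such vectors for transcription factor-directed differentiation of human cells towards oogonia-like cells.
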