Addgene plasmid #222927: pPB-cT3G-cERP2-DLX5
Purpose: PiggyBac transposon plasmid for doxycycline inducible expression of DLX5
Depositing lab: George Church. Depositing organization: Harvard Medical School. Publication: Rapid Human Oogonia-like Cell Specification via Combinatorial Transcription Factor-Directed Differentiation. Pierson Smela M, Kramme CC, Fortuna PRJ, Wolf B, Srikar Kavirayuni V, Adams J, Ma C, Velychko S, Widocki U, Goel S, Chen T, Vincoff S, Dong E, Kohman RE, Kobayashi M, Shioda T, Church GM, Chatterjee P. bioRxiv 2022.07.11.499564 10.1101/2022.07.11.499564.
Backbone
  Vector backbone: pPB-cT3G-cERP2
  Vector type: Mammalian Expression
  Selectable markers: Puromycin
Growth in bacteria
  Bacterial resistance: Ampicillin, 100 μg/mL
  Growth temperature: 37°C
  Growth strain: NEB Stable
  Copy number: High Copy
Gene/Insert
  Gene/Insert name: DLX5
  Species: H. sapiens (human)
  Entrez Gene: DLX5 (a.k.a. SHFM1, SHFM1D)
  Cloning method: Gateway Cloning
Terms and licenses: Academic/Nonprofit Terms; Industry Terms: Not Available to Industry
Depositor comments: Please visit https://doi.org/10.1101/2022.07.11.499564 for bioRxiv preprint
How to cite: pPB-cT3G-cERP2-DLX5 was a gift from George Church (Addgene plasmid # 222927 ; http://n2t.net/addgene:222927 ; RRID:Addgene_222927)
